Addgene plasmid #30014: HL 1329 (=HL 865 + pHL 344)
Depositing lab: Han Lim. Depositing organization: University of California, Berkeley. Publication: Disruption of small RNA signaling caused by competition for Hfq. Hussein R, Lim HN. Proc Natl Acad Sci U S A. 2011 Jan 18;108(3):1110-5. doi: 10.1073/pnas.1010082108. Epub 2010 Dec 28. PubMed 21189298.
Backbone
  Vector backbone: ColE (from pZ system) + AmpR
  Backbone manufacturer: Lim Lab (modified from Rolf Lutz and Hermann Bujard, 1997)
  Backbone size w/o insert (bp): 2000
  Vector type: Bacterial Expression, Synthetic Biology
Growth in bacteria
  Bacterial resistance: Ampicillin, 100 μg/mL
  Growth temperature: 37°C
  Growth strain: HL 865
  Copy number: High Copy
Gene/Insert
  Gene/Insert name: pLtetO-1:mCherry, pLlacO-1:rpoS::gfp
  Species: E. coli
  Insert size (bp): 2500
  Tag / fusion protein: mCherry, GFP (C terminal on backbone)
  Cloning method: Restriction Enzyme; 5′ cloning site AatII (not destroyed); 3′ cloning site ApaI (not destroyed)
  Sequencing primers: 5′ ctcatgagcggatacat atttgaa; 3′ agctgatacc gctcgccgca gccgaacg
Terms and licenses: Academic/Nonprofit Terms; Industry Terms: Not Available to Industry
Depositor comments: Please note that this plasmid may require a unique bacterial strain, so make sure to confirm that you can also obtain the appropriate growth strain. Please contact us or contact our distributors if you have any questions.
How to cite: HL 1329 (=HL 865 + pHL 344) was a gift from Han Lim (Addgene plasmid # 30014 ; http://n2t.net/addgene:30014 ; RRID:Addgene_30014)
