[The description below was written by a language model from this plasmid's Addgene catalogue record.]
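Description:
HL 1329 is the designation for the E. coli strain HL 865 carrying the plasmid pHL 344, a bacterial expression and synthetic-biology construct built on a modified pZ-system backbone. The backbone of about 2 kb combines a ColE-type origin of replication, giving high copy number, with an ampicillin resistance marker for selection. The record notes that the plasmid may depend on its specific host strain, HL 865, though it does not describe that strain's genotype.

The insert of roughly 2.5 kb, cloned between AatII and ApaI sites that both remain intact, holds two independent reporter cassettes. In one, the PLtetO-1 promoter drives mCherry. In the other, the PLlacO-1 promoter drives an rpoS::gfp fusion, in which E. coli rpoS sequence is joined to GFP at its C-terminal end. PLtetO-1 and PLlacO-1 are standard synthetic phage lambda PL-derived promoters carrying tet or lac operators, so they are repressed by TetR or LacI respectively and can be induced separately where the host supplies those repressors. The record does not say how much of rpoS (leader or coding region) is included in the fusion, and no feature table is available to show terminators or ribosome binding sites.

The associated study concerns disruption of small RNA signalling through competition for the RNA chaperone Hfq. In that context, the rpoS::gfp fusion plausibly serves as a fluorescent readout of post-transcriptional regulation of an sRNA target. The mCherry cassette provides a second fluorescent signal under separate control, but its exact experimental role is not stated in the record.
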