>Addgene plasmid #30014 | HL 1329 (=HL 865 + pHL 344) | addgene partial sequence | sequence record 35332 | 30014 with mCherry-R
GCCCTCGCCCTCGATCTCGAACTCGTGGCCGTTCACGGAGCCCTCCATGTGCACCTTGAAGCGCATGAAC
TCCTTGATGATGGCCATGTTATCCTCCTCGCCCTTGCTCACCATTTTTTTTCCTCCTTACCCGGGAGTAT
CTCTATCACTGATAGGGATGTCAATCTCTATCACTGATAGGGAGGATCCTGAGCGGATACATATTTGAAT
GTATTTAGAAAAATAAACAAAAGAGTTTGTAGAAACGCAAAAAGGCCATCCGTCAGGATGGCCTTCTGCT
TAATTTGATGCCTGGCAGTTTATGGCGGGCGTCCTGCCCGCCACCCTCCGGGCCGTTGCTTCGCAACGTT
CAAATCCGCTCCCGGCGGATTTGTCCTACTCAGGAGAGCGTTCACCGACAAACAACAGATAAAACGAAAG
GCCCAGTCTTTCGACTGAGCCTTTCGTTTTATTTGATGCCTGGCAGTTCCCTACTCTCGCATGGGGAGAC
CCCACACTACCATCGGCGCTACGGCGTTTCACTTCTGAGTTCGGCATGGGGTCAGGTGGGACCACCGCGC
TACTGCCGCCAGGCAAATTCTGTTTTATCAGACCGCTTCTGCGTTCTGATTTAATCTGTATCAGGCTGAA
AATCTTCTCTCATCCGCCAAAACAGCCAAGCTAGCTTTTATTTGTAGAGCTCATCCATGCCATGTGTAAT
CCCAGCAGCTGTTACAAACTCAAGAAGGACCATGTGGTCTCTCTTTTCGTTGGGATCTTTCGAAAGGGCA
GATTGTGTGGACAGGTAATGGTTGTCTGGTAAAAGGACAGGGCCATCGCCAA
