>Addgene plasmid #30014 | HL 1329 (=HL 865 + pHL 344) | depositor partial sequence | sequence record 35633 | vector backbone, ColE (from pZ system) + AmpR
CCCGGGGGATCCCATGGTACGCGTGCTAGAGGCATCAAATAAAACGAAAGGCTCAGTCGAAAGACTGGGC
CTTTCGTTTTATCTGTTGTTTGTCGGTGAACGCTCTCCTGAGTAGGACAAATCCGCCGCCCTAGACCTAG
GCGTTCGGCTGCGGCGAGCGGTATCAGCTCACTCAAAGGCGGTAATACGGTTATCCACAGAATCAGGGGA
TAACGCAGGAAAGAACATGTGAGCAAAAGGCCAGCAAAAGGCCAGGAACCGTAAAAAGGCCGCGTTGCTG
GCGTTTTTCCATAGGCTCCGCCCCCCTGACGAGCATCACAAAAATCGACGCTCAAGTCAGAGGTGGCGAA
ACCCGACAGGACTATAAAGATACCAGGCGTTTCCCCCTGGAAGCTCCCTCGTGCGCTCTCCTGTTCCGAC
CCTGCCGCTTACCGGATACCTGTCCGCCTTTCTCCCTTCGGGAAGCGTGGCGCTTTCTCAATGCTCACGC
TGTAGGTATCTCAGTTCGGTGTAGGTCGTTCGCTCCAAGCTGGGCTGTGTGCACGAACCCCCCGTTCAGC
CCGACCGCTGCGCCTTATCCGGTAACTATCGTCTTGAGTCCAACCCGGTAAGACACGACTTATCGCCACT
GGCAGCAGCCACTGGTAACAGGATTAGCAGAGCGAGGTATGTAGGCGGTGCTACAGAGTTCTTGAAGTGG
TGGCCTAACTACGGCTACACTAGAAGGACAGTATTTGGTATCTGCGCTCTGCTGAAGCCAGTTACCTTCG
GAAAAAGAGTTGGTAGCTCTTGATCCGGCAAACAAACCACCGCTGGTAGCGGTGGTTTTTTTGTTTGCAA
GCAGCAGATTACGCGCAGAAAAAAAGGATCTCAAGAAGATCCTTTGATCTTTTCTACGGGGTCTGACGCT
CAGTGGAACGAAAACTCACGTTAAGGGATTTTGGTCATGACTAGTGCTTGGATTCTCACCAATAAAAAAC
GCCCGGCGGCAACCGAGCGTTCTGAACAAATCCAGATGGAGTTCTGAGGTCATTACTGGATCTATCAACA
GGAGTCCAAGCGAGCTCGTAAACTTGGTCTGACAGTTACCAATGCTTAATCAGTGAGGCACCTATCTCAG
CGATCTGTCTATTTCGTTCATCCATAGTTGCCTGACTCCCCGTCGTGTAGATAACTACGATACGGGAGGG
CTTACCATCTGGCCCCAGTGCTGCAATGATACCGCGAGACCCACGCTCACCGGCTCCAGATTTATCAGCA
ATAAACCAGCCAGCCGGAAGGGCCGAGCGCAGAAGTGGTCCTGCAACTTTATCCGCCTCCATCCAGTCTA
TTAATTGTTGCCGGGAAGCTAGAGTAAGTAGTTCGCCAGTTAATAGTTTGCGCAACGTTGTTGCCATTGC
TACAGGCATCGTGGTGTCACGCTCGTCGTTTGGTATGGCTTCATTCAGCTCCGGTTCCCAACGATCAAGG
CGAGTTACATGATCCCCCATGTTGTGCAAAAAAGCGGTTAGCTCCTTCGGTCCTCCGATCGTTGTCAGAA
GTAAGTTGGCCGCAGTGTTATCACTCATGGTTATGGCAGCACTGCATAATTCTCTTACTGTCATGCCATC
CGTAAGATGCTTTTCTGTGACTGGTGAGTACTCAACCAAGTCATTCTGAGAATAGTGTATGCGGCGACCG
AGTTGCTCTTGCCCGGCGTCAATACGGGATAATACCGCGCCACATAGCAGAACTTTAAAAGTGCTCATCA
TTGGAAAACGTTCTTCGGGGCGAAAACTCTCAAGGATCTTACCGCTGTTGAGATCCAGTTCGATGTAACC
CACTCGTGCACCCAACTGATCTTCAGCATCTTTTACTTTCACCAGCGTTTCTGGGTGAGCAAAAACAGGA
AGGCAAAATGCCGCAAAAAAGGGAATAAGGGCGACACGGAAATGTTGAATACTCATACTCTTCCTTTTTC
AATATTATTGAAGCATTTATCAGGGTTATTGTCTCATGAGCGGATACATATTTGAATGTATTTAGAAAAA
TAAACAAATAGGGGTTCCGCGCACATTTCCCCGAAAAGTGCCACCTGACGTC
