>Addgene plasmid #30014 | HL 1329 (=HL 865 + pHL 344) | depositor partial sequence | sequence record 35634 | rpoS
ACCGGAACCAGTTCAACACGCTTGCATTTTGAAATTCGTTACAAGGGGAAATCCGTAAACCCGCTGCGTT
ATTTGCCGCAGCGATAAATCGGCGGAACCAGGCTTTTGCTTGAATGTTCCGTCAAGGGATCACGGGTAGG
AGCCACCTTATGAGTCAGAATACGCTGAAAGTTCATGATA
