>Addgene plasmid #30014 | HL 1329 (=HL 865 + pHL 344) | addgene partial sequence | sequence record 36864 | GFP-R 5'-CCATCTAATTCAACAAGAATTGGGACAAC-3'
TCGGGAAGTCTTCTCCTTNCGCATGCTATCATGAACTTTCAGCGTATTCTGACTCATAAGGTGGCTCCTA
CCCGTGATCCCTTGACGGAACATTCAAGCAAAAGCCTGGTTCCGCCGATTTATCGCTGCGGCAAATAACG
CAGCGGGTTTACGGATTTCCCCTTGTAACGAATTTCAAAATGCAAGCGTGTTGAACTGGTTCCGGTGTCG
ACAGTATCTTGTTATCCGCTCACAATGTCAATGTTATCCGCTCACATTTATGACGTCAGGTGGCACTTTT
CGGGGAAATGTGCGCGGAACCCCTATTTGTTTATTTTTCTAAATACATTCAAATATGTATCCGCTCATGA
GACAATAACCCTGATAAATGCTTCAATAATATTGAAAAAGGAAGAGTATGAGTATTCAACATTTCCGTGT
CGCCCTTATTCCCTTTTTTGCGGCATTTTGCCTTCCTGTTTTTGCTCACCCAGAAACGCTGGTGAAAGTA
AAAGATGCTGAAGATCAGTTGGGTGCACGAGTGGGTTACATCGAACTGGATCTCAACAGCGGTAAGATCC
TTGAGAGTTTTCGCCCCGAAGAACGTTTTCCAATGATGAGCACTTTTAAAGTTCTGCTATGTGGCGCGGT
ATTATCCCGTATTGACGCCGGGCAAGAGCAACTCGGTCGCCGCATACACTATTCTCAGAATGACTTGGTT
GAGTACTCACCAGTCACAGAAAAGCATCTTACGGATGGCATGACAGTAAGAGAATTATGCAGTGCTGCCA
TAACCATGAGTGATAACACTGCGGCCAACTTACTTCTGACAACGATCGGAGGACCGAAGGAGCTAACCGC
TTTTTTGCACAACATGGGGGATCATGTAACTCGCCTTGATCGTTGGGAACCGGAGCTGAATGAAGCCATA
CCAAACGACGAGCGTGACACCACGATGCCTGTAGCAATGGCC
